Addgene plasmid #174342: C054
Purpose: Template for making Fluc mRNA reporter with pA124 and mutant mouse Malat1.
Depositing lab: David Bartel. Depositing organization: Whitehead Institute for Biomedical Research. Publication: The molecular basis of coupling between poly(A)-tail length and translational efficiency. Xiang K, Bartel DP. Elife. 2021 Jul 2;10. pii: 66493. doi: 10.7554/eLife.66493. PubMed 34213414.
Backbone
  Vector backbone: pGEM_11Zf
  Vector type: in vitro transcription template
Growth in bacteria
  Bacterial resistance: Ampicillin, 100 μg/mL
  Growth temperature: 30°C
  Growth strain: NEB Stable
  Copy number: Unknown
Gene/Insert
  Gene/Insert name: Firefly luciferase
Terms and licenses: Academic/Nonprofit Terms; Industry Terms: Not Available to Industry
Depositor comments: The absolute length of the poly(A) region may not be accurate. The poly(A) region may not be completely maintained during amplification from bacteria. Single clones need to be screened to verify poly(A) length.
How to cite: C054 was a gift from David Bartel (Addgene plasmid # 174342 ; http://n2t.net/addgene:174342 ; RRID:Addgene_174342)
