[The description below was written by a language model from this plasmid's Addgene catalogue record and pLannotate feature annotations shown in this document.]
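Description:
C054 is an in vitro transcription template built on the pGEM-11Zf backbone, designed to produce a firefly luciferase (Fluc) reporter mRNA. It is propagated in E. coli using a high-copy ColE1/pUC-type origin and selected with ampicillin through the β-lactamase (AmpR) gene and its native promoter. The backbone also carries an f1 phage origin, which permits single-stranded DNA production, along with remnants typical of pGEM-family vectors: a lacZα fragment, lac promoter, lac operator and CAP binding site, plus small annotated fragments of lacI, rop and bom that have no evident role in the construct's function.

The payload is the enhanced luc+ version of the firefly luciferase coding sequence, placed immediately downstream of a T7 promoter in the same orientation, so T7 RNA polymerase generates the sense reporter transcript. An SP6 promoter lies on the far side of the insert, facing back toward it, as in the parental vector. According to the catalogue entry, the transcript carries a poly(A) region of about 124 nucleotides (pA124) together with a mutant version of a mouse Malat1 element. Neither is annotated in the feature table; they presumably sit in the roughly 320-nucleotide unannotated interval between the luciferase stop and the SP6 promoter, and the record does not describe the nature of the mutation. The depositor cautions that the poly(A) tract length may not be exact and may not be stably maintained during bacterial amplification, so individual clones need verification. The associated work concerns the coupling between poly(A)-tail length and translational efficiency, for which reporters of this kind provide mRNAs with defined 3′ ends.
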