Features (pLannotate 1.2.2; 14 found; start..end, strand, type, name):
     23..1675    +  CDS            luciferase: firefly luciferase; luc+; enhanced luc+ version of the luciferase gene
   1997..2015    -  promoter       SP6 promoter: promoter for bacteriophage SP6 RNA polymerase
   2057..2073    -  protein_bind   lac operator: The lac repressor binds to the lac operator to inhibit transcription in E. coli. This inhibition can be relieved by adding lactose or isopropyl-β-D-thiogalactopyranoside (IPTG). lac repressor encoded by lacI
   2081..2111    -  promoter       lac promoter: promoter for the E. coli lac operon
   2126..2147    -  protein_bind   CAP binding site: CAP binding activates transcription in the presence of cAMP. E. coli catabolite activator protein
   2160..2252    -  CDS            lacI (fragment): lac repressor; lacI; The lac repressor binds to the lac operator to inhibit transcription in E. coli. This inhibition can be relieved by adding lactose or isopropyl-β-D-thiogalactopyranoside (IPTG).
   2435..3023    -  rep_origin     ori: high-copy-number ColE1/pMB1/pBR322/pUC origin of replication
   3194..4054    -  CDS            AmpR: β-lactamase; bla; confers resistance to ampicillin, carbenicillin, and related antibiotics
   4055..4159    -  promoter       AmpR promoter: bla
   4254..4289    +  CDS            rop (fragment): Rop protein, which maintains plasmids at low copy number; rop
   4391..4490    +  misc_feature   bom (fragment): basis of mobility region from pBR322
   4518..4946    -  rep_origin     f1 ori (sequence partly withheld): f1 bacteriophage origin of replication; arrow indicates direction of (+) strand synthesis
   4950..5107    -  CDS            lacZα (fragment): LacZα fragment of β-galactosidase; lacZ fragment
   5110..2       +  promoter       T7 promoter (across the origin): promoter for bacteriophage T7 RNA polymerase
>Addgene plasmid #174342 | C054 | addgene full sequence | sequence record 343183 | Addgene NGS Result
GGGCGAATTGGCCAAGTCGGCCATGGAAGACGCCAAAAACATAAAGAAAGGCCCGGCGCCATTCTATCCG
CTGGAAGATGGAACCGCTGGAGAGCAACTGCATAAGGCTATGAAGAGATACGCCCTGGTTCCTGGAACAA
TTGCTTTTACAGATGCACATATCGAGGTGGACATCACTTACGCTGAGTACTTCGAAATGTCCGTTCGGTT
GGCAGAAGCTATGAAACGATATGGGCTGAATACAAATCACAGAATCGTCGTATGCAGTGAAAACTCTCTT
CAATTCTTTATGCCGGTGTTGGGCGCGTTATTTATCGGAGTTGCAGTTGCGCCCGCGAACGACATTTATA
ATGAACGTGAATTGCTCAACAGTATGGGCATTTCGCAGCCTACCGTGGTGTTCGTTTCCAAAAAGGGGTT
GCAAAAAATTTTGAACGTGCAAAAAAAGCTCCCAATCATCCAAAAAATTATTATCATGGATTCTAAAACG
GATTACCAGGGATTTCAGTCGATGTACACGTTCGTCACATCTCATCTACCTCCCGGTTTTAATGAATACG
ATTTTGTGCCAGAGTCCTTCGATAGGGACAAGACAATTGCACTGATCATGAACTCCTCTGGATCTACTGG
TCTGCCTAAAGGTGTCGCTCTGCCTCATAGAACTGCCTGCGTGAGATTCTCGCATGCCAGAGATCCTATT
TTTGGCAATCAAATCATTCCGGATACTGCGATTTTAAGTGTTGTTCCATTCCATCACGGTTTTGGAATGT
TTACTACACTCGGATATTTGATATGTGGATTTCGAGTCGTCTTAATGTATAGATTTGAAGAAGAGCTGTT
TCTGAGGAGCCTTCAGGATTACAAGATTCAAAGTGCGCTGCTGGTGCCAACCCTATTCTCCTTCTTCGCC
AAAAGCACTCTGATTGACAAATACGATTTATCTAATTTACACGAAATTGCTTCTGGTGGCGCTCCCCTCT
CTAAGGAAGTCGGGGAAGCGGTTGCCAAGAGGTTCCATCTGCCAGGTATCAGGCAAGGATATGGGCTCAC
TGAGACTACATCAGCTATTCTGATTACACCCGAGGGGGATGATAAACCGGGCGCGGTCGGTAAAGTTGTT
CCATTTTTTGAAGCGAAGGTTGTGGATCTGGATACCGGGAAAACGCTGGGCGTTAATCAAAGAGGCGAAC
TGTGTGTGAGAGGTCCTATGATTATGTCCGGTTATGTAAACAATCCGGAAGCGACCAACGCCTTGATTGA
CAAGGATGGATGGCTACATTCTGGAGACATAGCTTACTGGGACGAAGACGAACACTTCTTCATCGTTGAC
CGCCTGAAGTCTCTGATTAAGTACAAAGGCTATCAGGTGGCTCCCGCTGAATTGGAATCCATCTTGCTCC
AACACCCCAACATCTTCGACGCAGGTGTCGCAGGTCTTCCCGACGATGACGCCGGTGAACTTCCCGCCGC
CGTTGTTGTTTTGGAGCACGGAAAGACGATGACGGAAAAAGAGATCGTGGATTACGTCGCCAGTCAAGTA
ACAACCGCGAAAAAGTTGCGCGGAGGAGTTGTGTTTGTGGACGAAGTACCGAAAGGTCTTACCGGAAAAC
TCGACGCAAGAAAAATCAGAGAGATCCTCATAAAGGCCAAGAAGGGCGGAAAGATCGCCGTGTAACGAAT
TCGTCGACCTCGAGGGATCCGGGCGTAGATCCAGACATGAAAAAAAAAAAAAAAAAAAAAAAAAAAAAAA
AAAAAAAAAAAAAAAAAAAAAAAAAAAAAAAAAAAAAAAAAAAAAAAAAAAAAAAAAAAAAAAAAAAAAA
AAAAAAAAAAAAAAAAAAAAAAACCCAATTTTTCTTTTGAAGAGAAATTTCTCTTCTTTTGCTTTTTCTT
CAAAAAGCAAAAGCTAGCCATGGTCCCAGCCTCCTCGCTGGCGGCTAGTGGGCAACATGCTTCGGCATGG
CGAATGGGACGCGGCCGCATGCATAAGCTTGAGTATTCTATAGTGTCACCTAAATAGCTTGGCGTAATCA
TGGTCATAGCTGTTTCCTGTGTGAAATTGTTATCCGCTCACAATTCCACACAACATACGAGCCGGAAGCA
TAAAGTGTAAAGCCTGGGGTGCCTAATGAGTGAGCTAACTCACATTAATTGCGTTGCGCTCACTGCCCGC
TTTCCAGTCGGGAAACCTGTCGTGCCAGCTGCATTAATGAATCGGCCAACGCGCGGGGAGAGGCGGTTTG
CGTATTGGGCGCTCTTCCGCTTCCTCGCTCACTGACTCGCTGCGCTCGGTCGTTCGGCTGCGGCGAGCGG
TATCAGCTCACTCAAAGGCGGTAATACGGTTATCCACAGAATCAGGGGATAACGCAGGAAAGAACATGTG
AGCAAAAGGCCAGCAAAAGGCCAGGAACCGTAAAAAGGCCGCGTTGCTGGCGTTTTTCCATAGGCTCCGC
CCCCCTGACGAGCATCACAAAAATCGACGCTCAAGTCAGAGGTGGCGAAACCCGACAGGACTATAAAGAT
ACCAGGCGTTTCCCCCTGGAAGCTCCCTCGTGCGCTCTCCTGTTCCGACCCTGCCGCTTACCGGATACCT
GTCCGCCTTTCTCCCTTCGGGAAGCGTGGCGCTTTCTCATAGCTCACGCTGTAGGTATCTCAGTTCGGTG
TAGGTCGTTCGCTCCAAGCTGGGCTGTGTGCACGAACCCCCCGTTCAGCCCGACCGCTGCGCCTTATCCG
GTAACTATCGTCTTGAGTCCAACCCGGTAAGACACGACTTATCGCCACTGGCAGCAGCCACTGGTAACAG
GATTAGCAGAGCGAGGTATGTAGGCGGTGCTACAGAGTTCTTGAAGTGGTGGCCTAACTACGGCTACACT
AGAAGAACAGTATTTGGTATCTGCGCTCTGCTGAAGCCAGTTACCTTCGGAAAAAGAGTTGGTAGCTCTT
GATCCGGCAAACAAACCACCGCTGGTAGCGGTGGTTTTTTTGTTTGCAAGCAGCAGATTACGCGCAGAAA
AAAAGGATCTCAAGAAGATCCTTTGATCTTTTCTACGGGGTCTGACGCTCAGTGGAACGAAAACTCACGT
TAAGGGATTTTGGTCATGAGATTATCAAAAAGGATCTTCACCTAGATCCTTTTAAATTAAAAATGAAGTT
TTAAATCAATCTAAAGTATATATGAGTAAACTTGGTCTGACAGTTACCAATGCTTAATCAGTGAGGCACC
TATCTCAGCGATCTGTCTATTTCGTTCATCCATAGTTGCCTGACTCCCCGTCGTGTAGATAACTACGATA
CGGGAGGGCTTACCATCTGGCCCCAGTGCTGCAATGATACCGCGAGACCCACGCTCACCGGCTCCAGATT
TATCAGCAATAAACCAGCCAGCCGGAAGGGCCGAGCGCAGAAGTGGTCCTGCAACTTTATCCGCCTCCAT
CCAGTCTATTAATTGTTGCCGGGAAGCTAGAGTAAGTAGTTCGCCAGTTAATAGTTTGCGCAACGTTGTT
GCCATTGCTACAGGCATCGTGGTGTCACGCTCGTCGTTTGGTATGGCTTCATTCAGCTCCGGTTCCCAAC
GATCAAGGCGAGTTACATGATCCCCCATGTTGTGCAAAAAAGCGGTTAGCTCCTTCGGTCCTCCGATCGT
TGTCAGAAGTAAGTTGGCCGCAGTGTTATCACTCATGGTTATGGCAGCACTGCATAATTCTCTTACTGTC
ATGCCATCCGTAAGATGCTTTTCTGTGACTGGTGAGTACTCAACCAAGTCATTCTGAGAATAGTGTATGC
GGCGACCGAGTTGCTCTTGCCCGGCGTCAATACGGGATAATACCGCGCCACATAGCAGAACTTTAAAAGT
GCTCATCATTGGAAAACGTTCTTCGGGGCGAAAACTCTCAAGGATCTTACCGCTGTTGAGATCCAGTTCG
ATGTAACCCACTCGTGCACCCAACTGATCTTCAGCATCTTTTACTTTCACCAGCGTTTCTGGGTGAGCAA
AAACAGGAAGGCAAAATGCCGCAAAAAAGGGAATAAGGGCGACACGGAAATGTTGAATACTCATACTCTT
CCTTTTTCAATATTATTGAAGCATTTATCAGGGTTATTGTCTCATGAGCGGATACATATTTGAATGTATT
TAGAAAAATAAACAAATAGGGGTTCCGCGCACATTTCCCCGAAAAGTGCCACCTGACGTCTAAGAAACCA
TTATTATCATGACATTAACCTATAAAAATAGGCGTATCACGAGGCCCTTTCGTCTCGCGCGTTTCGGTGA
TGACGGTGAAAACCTCTGACACATGCAGCTCCCGGAGACGGTCACAGCTTGTCTGTAAGCGGATGCCGGG
AGCAGACAAGCCCGTCAGGGCGCGTCAGCGGGTGTTGGCGGGTGTCGGGGCTGGCTTAACTATGCGGCAT
CAGAGCAGATTGTACTGAGAGTGCACCATATGCGGTGTGAAATACCGCACAGATGCGTAAGGAGAAAATA
CCGCATCAGGAAATTGTAAGCGTTAATATTTTGTTAAAATTCGCGTTAAATTTTTGTTAAATCAGCTCAT
TTTTTAACCAATAGGCCGAAATCGGCAAAATCCCTTATAAATCAAAAGAATAGACCGAGATAGGGT
[37 nt withheld, positions 4617-4653]
AAAGAACGTGGACTCCAACGTCAAAGG
[49 nt withheld, positions 4681-4729]
T
[91 nt withheld, positions 4731-4821]
G
[124 nt withheld, positions 4823-4946]
CCATTCGCCATTCAGGCTGCGCAACTGTTGGGAAGGGCGATCGGTGCGGGCCTCTTCGCTATTACGCCAG
CTGGCGAAAGGGGGATGTGCTGCAAGGCGATTAAGTTGGGTAACGCCAGGGTTTTCCCAGTCACGACGTT
GTAAAACGACGGCCAGTGAATTGTAATACGACTCACTATA
